LOCUS       Exported 8678 bp ds-DNA circular SYN 12-MAY-2021
DEFINITION  synthetic circular DNA
ACCESSION   .
VERSION     .
KEYWORDS    Ubc-megf10-GFP
SOURCE      synthetic DNA construct
  ORGANISM  synthetic DNA construct
REFERENCE   1 (bases 1 to 8678)
  AUTHORS   Kay JN, Chu MW, Sanes JR
  TITLE     MEGF10 and MEGF11 mediate homotypic interactions required for mosaic
            spacing of retinal neurons.
  JOURNAL   Nature. 2012 Mar 11;483(7390):465-9. doi: 10.1038/nature10877.
  PUBMED    22407321
REFERENCE   2 (bases 1 to 8678)
  AUTHORS   .
  TITLE     Direct Submission
  JOURNAL   Exported May 12, 2021 from SnapGene Server 1.1.58
            http://www.snapgene.com
FEATURES             Location/Qualifiers
     source          1..8678
                     /organism="synthetic DNA construct"
                     /mol_type="other DNA"
     promoter        46..1257
                     /label=UbC promoter
                     /note="human ubiquitin C promoter"
     primer_bind     1094..1113
                     /label=hUBCpro-F
                     /note="Human Ubiquitin C (UbC) promoter, forward primer"
     protein_bind    1325..1349
                     /gene="mutant version of attB"
                     /label=attB1
                     /bound_moiety="BP Clonase(TM)"
                     /note="recombination site for the Gateway(R) BP reaction"
     CDS             complement(1356..1367)
                     /codon_start=1
                     /product="Factor Xa recognition and cleavage site"
                     /label=Factor Xa site
                     /translation="IEGR"
     protein_bind    complement(4846..4870)
                     /gene="mutant version of attB"
                     /label=attB2
                     /bound_moiety="BP Clonase(TM)"
                     /note="recombination site for the Gateway(R) BP reaction"
     regulatory      4890..4899
                     /regulatory_class="other"
                     /note="vertebrate consensus sequence for strong initiation
                     of translation (Kozak, 1987)"
     CDS             4896..5615
                     /codon_start=1
                     /product="the original enhanced GFP (Yang et al., 1996)"
                     /label=EGFP
                     /note="mammalian codon-optimized"
                     /translation="MVSKGEELFTGVVPILVELDGDVNGHKFSVSGEGEGDATYGKLTL
                     KFICTTGKLPVPWPTLVTTLTYGVQCFSRYPDHMKQHDFFKSAMPEGYVQERTIFFKDD
                     GNYKTRAEVKFEGDTLVNRIELKGIDFKEDGNILGHKLEYNYNSHNVYIMADKQKNGIK
                     VNFKIRHNIEDGSVQLADHYQQNTPIGDGPVLLPDNHYLSTQSALSKDPNEKRDHMVLL
                     EFVTAAGITLGMDELYK"
     CDS             4896..5612
                     /codon_start=1
                     /product="enhanced GFP"
                     /label=EGFP
                     /translation="MVSKGEELFTGVVPILVELDGDVNGHKFSVSGEGEGDATYGKLTL
                     KFICTTGKLPVPWPTLVTTLTYGVQCFSRYPDHMKQHDFFKSAMPEGYVQERTIFFKDD
                     GNYKTRAEVKFEGDTLVNRIELKGIDFKEDGNILGHKLEYNYNSHNVYIMADKQKNGIK
                     VNFKIRHNIEDGSVQLADHYQQNTPIGDGPVLLPDNHYLSTQSALSKDPNEKRDHMVLL
                     EFVTAAGITLGMDELYK"
     primer_bind     complement(4941..4962)
                     /label=EGFP-N
                     /note="EGFP, reverse primer"
     primer_bind     complement(5202..5221)
                     /label=EXFP-R
                     /note="For distinguishing EGFP variants, reverse primer"
     primer_bind     5549..5570
                     /label=EGFP-C
                     /note="EGFP, forward primer"
     primer_bind     complement(5702..5721)
                     /label=Bglob-pA-R
                     /note="Rabbit beta-globin polyA region, reverse primer"
     polyA_signal    5767..5822
                     /label=-beta-globin poly(A) signal
                     /note="rabbit beta-globin polyadenylation signal (Gil and
                     Proudfoot, 1987)"
     primer_bind     complement(5821..5840)
                     /label=rbglobpA-R
                     /note="Rabbit beta-globin polyA, reverse primer. Also
                     called rb-glob-pA-term-R"
     primer_bind     complement(6181..6197)
                     /label=M13 rev
                     /note="common sequencing primer, one of multiple similar
                     variants"
     primer_bind     complement(6181..6197)
                     /label=M13 Reverse
                     /note="In lacZ gene. Also called M13-rev"
     primer_bind     complement(6194..6216)
                     /label=M13/pUC Reverse
                     /note="In lacZ gene"
     protein_bind    6205..6221
                     /label=lac operator
                     /bound_moiety="lac repressor encoded by lacI"
                     /note="The lac repressor binds to the lac operator to
                     inhibit transcription in E. coli. This inhibition can be
                     relieved by adding lactose or
                     isopropyl-beta-D-thiogalactopyranoside (IPTG)."
     promoter        complement(6229..6259)
                     /label=lac promoter
                     /note="promoter for the E. coli lac operon"
     protein_bind    6274..6295
                     /label=CAP binding site
                     /bound_moiety="E. coli catabolite activator protein"
                     /note="CAP binding activates transcription in the presence
                     of cAMP."
     promoter        6354..6549
                     /label=SV40 promoter
                     /note="SV40 early promoter"
     rep_origin      6400..6535
                     /label=SV40 ori
                     /note="SV40 origin of replication"
     primer_bind     6462..6481
                     /label=SV40pro-F
                     /note="SV40 promoter/origin, forward primer"
     polyA_signal    6555..6689
                     /label=SV40 poly(A) signal
                     /note="SV40 polyadenylation signal"
     primer_bind     complement(6592..6611)
                     /label=SV40pA-R
                     /note="SV40 polyA, reverse primer"
     primer_bind     6646..6665
                     /label=EBV-rev
                     /note="SV40 polyA terminator, reverse primer"
     primer_bind     complement(6757..6774)
                     /label=L4440
                     /note="L4440 vector, forward primer"
     rep_origin      complement(6928..7516)
                     /direction=LEFT
                     /label=ori
                     /note="high-copy-number ColE1/pMB1/pBR322/pUC origin of
                     replication"
     primer_bind     complement(7008..7027)
                     /label=pBR322ori-F
                     /note="pBR322 origin, forward primer"
     CDS             complement(7687..8547)
                     /codon_start=1
                     /gene="bla"
                     /product="beta-lactamase"
                     /label=AmpR
                     /note="confers resistance to ampicillin, carbenicillin, and
                     related antibiotics"
                     /translation="MSIQHFRVALIPFFAAFCLPVFAHPETLVKVKDAEDQLGARVGYI
                     ELDLNSGKILESFRPEERFPMMSTFKVLLCGAVLSRIDAGQEQLGRRIHYSQNDLVEYS
                     PVTEKHLTDGMTVRELCSAAITMSDNTAANLLLTTIGGPKELTAFLHNMGDHVTRLDRW
                     EPELNEAIPNDERDTTMPVAMATTLRKLLTGELLTLASRQQLIDWMEADKVAGPLLRSA
                     LPAGWFIADKSGAGERGSRGIIAALGPDGKPSRIVVIYTTGSQATMDERNRQIAEIGAS
                     LIKHW"
     primer_bind     8310..8329
                     /label=Amp-R
                     /note="Ampicillin resistance gene, reverse primer"
     promoter        complement(8548..8652)
                     /gene="bla"
                     /label=AmpR promoter
ORIGIN
        1 gtcgacattg attattgact agtaacccgt gtcggctcca gatctggcct ccgcgccggg
       61 ttttggcgcc tcccgcgggc gcccccctcc tcacggcgag cgctgccacg tcagacgaag
      121 ggcgcagcga gcgtcctgat ccttccgccc ggacgctcag gacagcggcc cgctgctcat
      181 aagactcggc cttagaaccc cagtatcagc agaaggacat tttaggacgg gacttgggtg
      241 actctagggc actggttttc tttccagaga gcggaacagg cgaggaaaag tagtcccttc
      301 tcggcgattc tgcggaggga tctccgtggg gcggtgaacg ccgatgatta tataaggacg
      361 cgccgggtgt ggcacagcta gttccgtcgc agccgggatt tgggtcgcgg ttcttgtttg
      421 tggatcgctg tgatcgtcac ttggtgagta gcgggctgct gggctggccg gggctttcgt
      481 ggccgccggg ccgctcggtg ggacggaagc gtgtggagag accgccaagg gctgtagtct
      541 gggtccgcga gcaaggttgc cctgaactgg gggttggggg gagcgcagca aaatggcggc
      601 tgttcccgag tcttgaatgg aagacgcttg tgaggcgggc tgtgaggtcg ttgaaacaag
      661 gtggggggca tggtgggcgg caagaaccca aggtcttgag gccttcgcta atgcgggaaa
      721 gctcttattc gggtgagatg ggctggggca ccatctgggg accctgacgt gaagtttgtc
      781 actgactgga gaactcgggt ttgtcgtctg gttgcggggg cggcagttat gcggtgccgt
      841 tgggcagtgc acccgtacct ttgggagcgc gcgcctcgtc gtgtcgtgac gtcacccgtt
      901 ctgttggctt ataatgcagg gtggggccac ctgccggtag gtgtgcggta ggcttttctc
      961 cgtcgcagga cgcagggttc gggcctaggg taggctctcc tgaatcgaca ggcgccggac
     1021 ctctggtgag gggagggata agtgaggcgt cagtttcttt ggtcggtttt atgtacctat
     1081 cttcttaagt agctgaagct ccggttttga actatgcgct cggggttggc gagtgtgttt
     1141 tgtgaagttt tttaggcacc ttttgaaatg taatcatttg ggtcaatatg taattttcag
     1201 tgttagacta gtaaattgtc cgctaaattc tggccgtttt tggctttttt gttagacgaa
     1261 gcttgggctg caggtcgagc tcaagcttcg aattctgcag tcgacggtac cgcgggccca
     1321 tcaaacaagt ttgtacaaaa aagcaggctc cgaattcgcc cttcgattgt tcttcacaga
     1381 aaatggcgat ttcttcaagt tcgtgcctgg gcctcatctg ctcactgctc tgtcactggg
     1441 tggggacagc atcctccctg aacctggaag accccaacgt atgcagccac tgggaaagct
     1501 actcggtgac tgtgcaggag tcgtatccac atcccttcga tcagatctac tacacaagct
     1561 gcaccgacat cctgaactgg tttaaatgca cacggcacag aatcagctac cggacagcct
     1621 accgccacgg ggagaaaacc atgtatagac gcaaatccca gtgttgccca ggattttatg
     1681 aaagccgaga catgtgtgtc cctcactgtg ctgataaatg tgtccatggt cgctgcattg
     1741 ctccaaacac ctgtcagtgt gagcctggct ggggtgggac caactgtagc agtgcttgtg
     1801 atggtgatca ctgggggcct cactgcagca gccgatgcca gtgcaaaaac agagctttgt
     1861 gtaaccccat caccggtgct tgccactgcg ctgcgggcta ccggggatgg cgctgcgagg
     1921 accgttgtga acagggcacg tacggtaacg actgtcacca aagatgccag tgtcagaatg
     1981 gagcgacctg tgaccacatc actggggaat gccgttgttc acctgggtac actggagcct
     2041 tctgtgagga tctttgtcct cctggcaaac atggtccaca ttgtgagcag aggtgtccct
     2101 gccaaaatgg gggtgtgtgc caccatgtca ctggagagtg ctcttgccct tctggttgga
     2161 tgggcacagt gtgtggtcag ccctgccctg agggtcgctt tggaaagaac tgttcccaag
     2221 aatgccagtg tcacaatgga ggaacgtgtg atgctgccac aggccagtgt cactgcagcc
     2281 caggatacac aggggaacgg tgtcaggacg aatgtcctgt tgggagctat ggagttcgct
     2341 gtgctgaggc ctgcaggtgt gtcaacggag gcaagtgtta ccacgtgagt ggtacatgcc
     2401 tgtgcgaagc aggcttttcg ggtgaacttt gcgaggcgcg cctgtgtccc gaggggcttt
     2461 acggcatcaa atgtgacaag cggtgcccct gccacctgga caacactcac agctgtcatc
     2521 ccatgtctgg agagtgtggc tgcaagccgg gttggtcggg actgtactgt aatgaaacat
     2581 gctcccctgg attctacggg gaggcttgcc aacagatctg cagctgccag aacggggcgg
     2641 actgcgacag tgtgactgga aggtgtgcct gcgctccagg attcaaaggg actgactgct
     2701 ctactccgtg tcctctggga cgctacggga taaattgttc ttctcgctgt ggctgtaaaa
     2761 atgatgctgt ctgttctcct gtggatggat catgtatctg taaggcaggc tggcacgggg
     2821 tggactgttc catccgctgc cccagtggca catggggctt tggctgtaac ctaacgtgtc
     2881 agtgcctcaa tggcggtgcc tgcaacacgc tggatgggac ctgcacctgt gcgcccggat
     2941 ggcgaggcgc gaagtgtgaa tttccctgcc aggatggcac ttatgggctg aactgtgccg
     3001 agcgctgtga ctgcagccat gcagatggct gtcaccccac tacaggccat tgccgctgcc
     3061 tccctggatg gtcaggtgtg cactgtgaca gtgtgtgcgc tgagggacgc tggggtccta
     3121 actgctcgct gccctgctac tgtaaaaatg gggcttcgtg ttctccggat gatggcatct
     3181 gtgagtgtgc acccggattc cgaggcacca cttgccagag aatctgctcc cccggttttt
     3241 atggacatcg ctgtagccag acctgcccgc agtgtgtgca cagcagtggg ccctgccacc
     3301 acatcacggg cctgtgtgac tgcttacctg gcttcaccgg tgccctgtgc aatgaagtgt
     3361 gtcccagtgg cagatttggg aaaaactgtg caggcgtttg tacttgcacc aacaatggca
     3421 cctgtaaccc catcgacaga tcctgccagt gttacccagg ctggattggc agtgactgct
     3481 cccagccctg tccacctgcg cactggggtc cgaactgcat ccacacctgc aactgccaca
     3541 acggagcctt ttgcagcgcc tatgatgggg aatgcaaatg cactcctggc tggacggggc
     3601 tctactgcac tcagagatgc cctctgggct tctatggtaa ggactgtgca ctgatatgcc
     3661 aatgtcaaaa cggagctgac tgcgaccata tctcggggca gtgtacctgc cgcacgggat
     3721 tcatgggacg gcactgtgaa cagaagtgcc ctgcgggaac atacggctat ggctgtcgcc
     3781 agatctgtga ctgtctgaac aactccacct gtgaccacat cactggcacg tgttactgta
     3841 gcccaggatg gaaaggggca cgatgtgacc aagctggggt tatcatcgtg ggcaatctga
     3901 acagcttaag ccggaccagc accgcccttc ctgccgattc ctatcagatc ggggccatcg
     3961 cgggcatcgt ggtcctcgtt cttgttgtgc tcttcctgct ggcgctgttc atcatctaca
     4021 gacacaagca gaagaggaag gaatcaagca tgccggccgt gacctacacc cccgccatga
     4081 gggtcatcaa tgcagactat accatcgcag aaaccctgcc tcacagcaat ggtggaaatg
     4141 ccaacagcca ctactttacc aatcccagtt atcacacact tagccagtgt gccacatccc
     4201 ctcatgtgaa caatagggac aggatgacca ttgcaaagtc aaaaaacaat cagctgtttg
     4261 tgaatcttaa aaatgtgaat ccagggaaga gagggacatt ggtggactgc actgggacat
     4321 tgccagctga ctggaagcaa ggaggctacc tcaatgagct tggtgctttc gggctggaca
     4381 gaagctacat gggaaagtcc ttaaaagatc tggggaagaa ctctgaatat aattcaagca
     4441 cttgctcctt aagcagctct gaaaacccat atgccaccat taaagacccg cctgcactcc
     4501 tgcctaaaag ctccgagtgc ggctacgtgg agatgaagtc gccggcgcgg agagactccc
     4561 catatgcaga gatcaacaac tcaactccag ccaacaggaa tgtctatgaa gtcgaaccta
     4621 cagtgagcgt tgtgcaagga gtattcagca acagcggtca cgtcacccaa gacccatatg
     4681 accttccaaa gaacagtcac atcccttgcc attatgacct gctgccagta agggacagtt
     4741 catcctcccc aaagagagag gatggtggtg gcagcaacag caccagcagc aacagcacca
     4801 gcagcagcag cagcagcagt gaatcacatc aaaagggcga attcgaccca gctttcttgt
     4861 acaaagtggt tcgatgggat ccaccggtcg ccaccatggt gagcaagggc gaggagctgt
     4921 tcaccggggt ggtgcccatc ctggtcgagc tggacggcga cgtaaacggc cacaagttca
     4981 gcgtgtccgg cgagggcgag ggcgatgcca cctacggcaa gctgaccctg aagttcatct
     5041 gcaccaccgg caagctgccc gtgccctggc ccaccctcgt gaccaccctg acctacggcg
     5101 tgcagtgctt cagccgctac cccgaccaca tgaagcagca cgacttcttc aagtccgcca
     5161 tgcccgaagg ctacgtccag gagcgcacca tcttcttcaa ggacgacggc aactacaaga
     5221 cccgcgccga ggtgaagttc gagggcgaca ccctggtgaa ccgcatcgag ctgaagggca
     5281 tcgacttcaa ggaggacggc aacatcctgg ggcacaagct ggagtacaac tacaacagcc
     5341 acaacgtcta tatcatggcc gacaagcaga agaacggcat caaggtgaac ttcaagatcc
     5401 gccacaacat cgaggacggc agcgtgcagc tcgccgacca ctaccagcag aacaccccca
     5461 tcggcgacgg ccccgtgctg ctgcccgaca accactacct gagcacccag tccgccctga
     5521 gcaaagaccc caacgagaag cgcgatcaca tggtcctgct ggagttcgtg accgccgccg
     5581 ggatcactct cggcatggac gagctgtaca agtaaagcgg ccgcactcct caggtgcagg
     5641 ctgcctatca gaaggtggtg gctggtgtgg ccaatgccct ggctcacaaa taccactgag
     5701 atctttttcc ctctgccaaa aattatgggg acatcatgaa gccccttgag catctgactt
     5761 ctggctaata aaggaaattt attttcattg caatagtgtg ttggaatttt ttgtgtctct
     5821 cactcggaag gacatatggg agggcaaatc atttaaaaca tcagaatgag tatttggttt
     5881 agagtttggc aacatatgcc atatgctggc tgccatgaac aaaggtggct ataaagaggt
     5941 catcagtata tgaaacagcc ccctgctgtc cattccttat tccatagaaa agccttgact
     6001 tgaggttaga ttttttttat attttgtttt gtgttatttt tttctttaac atccctaaaa
     6061 ttttccttac atgttttact agccagattt ttcctcctct cctgactact cccagtcata
     6121 gctgtccctc ttctcttatg aagatccctc gacctgcagc ccaagcttgg cgtaatcatg
     6181 gtcatagctg tttcctgtgt gaaattgtta tccgctcaca attccacaca acatacgagc
     6241 cggaagcata aagtgtaaag cctggggtgc ctaatgagtg agctaactca cattaattgc
     6301 gttgcgctca ctgcccgctt tccagtcggg aaacctgtcg tgccagcgga tccgcatctc
     6361 aattagtcag caaccatagt cccgccccta actccgccca tcccgcccct aactccgccc
     6421 agttccgccc attctccgcc ccatggctga ctaatttttt ttatttatgc agaggccgag
     6481 gccgcctcgg cctctgagct attccagaag tagtgaggag gcttttttgg aggcctaggc
     6541 ttttgcaaaa agctaacttg tttattgcag cttataatgg ttacaaataa agcaatagca
     6601 tcacaaattt cacaaataaa gcattttttt cactgcattc tagttgtggt ttgtccaaac
     6661 tcatcaatgt atcttatcat gtctggatcc gctgcattaa tgaatcggcc aacgcgcggg
     6721 gagaggcggt ttgcgtattg ggcgctcttc cgcttcctcg ctcactgact cgctgcgctc
     6781 ggtcgttcgg ctgcggcgag cggtatcagc tcactcaaag gcggtaatac ggttatccac
     6841 agaatcaggg gataacgcag gaaagaacat gtgagcaaaa ggccagcaaa aggccaggaa
     6901 ccgtaaaaag gccgcgttgc tggcgttttt ccataggctc cgcccccctg acgagcatca
     6961 caaaaatcga cgctcaagtc agaggtggcg aaacccgaca ggactataaa gataccaggc
     7021 gtttccccct ggaagctccc tcgtgcgctc tcctgttccg accctgccgc ttaccggata
     7081 cctgtccgcc tttctccctt cgggaagcgt ggcgctttct caatgctcac gctgtaggta
     7141 tctcagttcg gtgtaggtcg ttcgctccaa gctgggctgt gtgcacgaac cccccgttca
     7201 gcccgaccgc tgcgccttat ccggtaacta tcgtcttgag tccaacccgg taagacacga
     7261 cttatcgcca ctggcagcag ccactggtaa caggattagc agagcgaggt atgtaggcgg
     7321 tgctacagag ttcttgaagt ggtggcctaa ctacggctac actagaagga cagtatttgg
     7381 tatctgcgct ctgctgaagc cagttacctt cggaaaaaga gttggtagct cttgatccgg
     7441 caaacaaacc accgctggta gcggtggttt ttttgtttgc aagcagcaga ttacgcgcag
     7501 aaaaaaagga tctcaagaag atcctttgat cttttctacg gggtctgacg ctcagtggaa
     7561 cgaaaactca cgttaaggga ttttggtcat gagattatca aaaaggatct tcacctagat
     7621 ccttttaaat taaaaatgaa gttttaaatc aatctaaagt atatatgagt aaacttggtc
     7681 tgacagttac caatgcttaa tcagtgaggc acctatctca gcgatctgtc tatttcgttc
     7741 atccatagtt gcctgactcc ccgtcgtgta gataactacg atacgggagg gcttaccatc
     7801 tggccccagt gctgcaatga taccgcgaga cccacgctca ccggctccag atttatcagc
     7861 aataaaccag ccagccggaa gggccgagcg cagaagtggt cctgcaactt tatccgcctc
     7921 catccagtct attaattgtt gccgggaagc tagagtaagt agttcgccag ttaatagttt
     7981 gcgcaacgtt gttgccattg ctacaggcat cgtggtgtca cgctcgtcgt ttggtatggc
     8041 ttcattcagc tccggttccc aacgatcaag gcgagttaca tgatccccca tgttgtgcaa
     8101 aaaagcggtt agctccttcg gtcctccgat cgttgtcaga agtaagttgg ccgcagtgtt
     8161 atcactcatg gttatggcag cactgcataa ttctcttact gtcatgccat ccgtaagatg
     8221 cttttctgtg actggtgagt actcaaccaa gtcattctga gaatagtgta tgcggcgacc
     8281 gagttgctct tgcccggcgt caatacggga taataccgcg ccacatagca gaactttaaa
     8341 agtgctcatc attggaaaac gttcttcggg gcgaaaactc tcaaggatct taccgctgtt
     8401 gagatccagt tcgatgtaac ccactcgtgc acccaactga tcttcagcat cttttacttt
     8461 caccagcgtt tctgggtgag caaaaacagg aaggcaaaat gccgcaaaaa agggaataag
     8521 ggcgacacgg aaatgttgaa tactcatact cttccttttt caatattatt gaagcattta
     8581 tcagggttat tgtctcatga gcggatacat atttgaatgt atttagaaaa ataaacaaat
     8641 aggggttccg cgcacatttc cccgaaaagt gccacctg
//
