[The description below was written by a language model from this plasmid's Addgene catalogue record and the feature table of its GenBank file.]
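Description:
Ubc-megf10-GFP is an 8.7 kb mammalian expression plasmid built on the pUb-GFP backbone, designed to express mouse Megf10 (multiple EGF-like-domains 10) as a fusion with GFP at its C terminus. It is propagated in E. coli using a high-copy ColE1/pUC-type origin and selected through the beta-lactamase (AmpR) gene, which confers ampicillin resistance. No mammalian selection marker is annotated. An SV40 early promoter/origin segment is followed directly by an SV40 polyadenylation signal with no coding sequence between them. The SV40 origin would permit episomal replication in cells that supply large T antigen. Remnants of a lac promoter, operator and CAP site are carried over from the cloning backbone.

The expression cassette is driven by the human ubiquitin C (UbC) promoter, which gives broad, constitutive transcription in mammalian cells. Downstream, the roughly 3.4 kb Megf10 coding region lies between attB1 and attB2 sites, indicating that it was introduced by Gateway recombination. The insert itself is not annotated as a feature in the table, and the short Factor Xa site called on the reverse strand just after attB1 is probably an incidental sequence match. After attB2 comes a mammalian codon-optimized EGFP open reading frame with its own Kozak context, which according to the catalogue entry is fused to the C terminus of Megf10. A rabbit beta-globin polyadenylation signal terminates the transcript.

The construct allows the tagged transmembrane protein to be expressed and its localization visualized in transfected cells. It comes from work on how MEGF10 and MEGF11 mediate homotypic interactions that govern the mosaic spacing of retinal neurons.
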