Addgene plasmid #40207: Ubc-megf10-GFP
Depositing lab: Joshua Sanes. Depositing organization: Harvard University. Publication: MEGF10 and MEGF11 mediate homotypic interactions required for mosaic spacing of retinal neurons. Kay JN, Chu MW, Sanes JR. Nature. 2012 Mar 11;483(7390):465-9. doi: 10.1038/nature10877. PubMed 22407321.
Backbone
  Vector backbone: pUb-GFP
  Vector type: Mammalian Expression
Growth in bacteria
  Bacterial resistance: Ampicillin, 100 μg/mL
  Growth temperature: 37°C
  Growth strain: DH5alpha
  Copy number: Unknown
Gene/Insert
  Gene/Insert name: Megf10 (alt name: multiple EGF-like-domains 10)
  Species: M. musculus (mouse)
  Insert size (bp): 3400
  GenBank ID: NM_001001979.2
  Entrez Gene: Megf10 (a.k.a. 3000002B06Rik, Gm331)
  Tag / fusion protein: GFP fusion (C terminal on insert)
Terms and licenses: Academic/Nonprofit Terms; Industry Terms: Not Available to Industry
How to cite: Ubc-megf10-GFP was a gift from Joshua Sanes (Addgene plasmid # 40207 ; http://n2t.net/addgene:40207 ; RRID:Addgene_40207)
