>Addgene plasmid #40207 | Ubc-megf10-GFP | addgene partial sequence | sequence record 53538 | EGFP-N 5'-CGTCGCCGTCCAGCTCGACCAG-3'
CTGGGTCGAATTCGCCCTTTTGATGTGATTCACTGCTGCTGCTGCTGCTGCTGGTGCTGTTGCTGCTGGT
GCTGTTGCTGCCACCACCATCCTCTCTCTTTGGGGAGGATGAACTGTCCCTTACTGGCAGCAGGTCATAA
TGGCAAGGGATGTGACTGTTCTTTGGAAGGTCATATGGGTCTTGGGTGACGTGACCGCTGTTGCTGAATA
CTCCTTGCACAACGCTCACTGTAGGTTCGACTTCATAGACATTCCTGTTGGCTGGAGTTGAGTTGTTGAT
CTCTGCATATGGGGAGTCTCTCCGCGCCGGCGACTTCATCTCCACGTAGCCGCACTCGGAGCTTTTAGGC
AGGAGTGCAGGCGGGTCTTTAATGGTGGCATATGGGTTTTCAGAGCTGCTTAAGGAGCAAGTGCTTGAAT
TATATTCAGAGTTCTTCCCCAGATCTTTTAAGGACTTTCCCATGTAGCTTCTGTCCAGCCCGAAAGCACC
AAGCTCATTGAGGTAGCCTCCTTGCTTCCAGTCAGCTGGCAATGTCCCAGTGCAGTCCACCAATGTCCCT
CTCTTCCCTGGATTCACATTTTTAAGATTCACAAACAGCTGATTGTTTTTTGACTTTGCAATGGTCATCC
TGTCCCTATTGTTCACATGAGGGGATGTGGCACACTGGCTAAGTGTGTGATAACTGGG
